Addgene plasmid #128768: pcDNA3.1-mCherry-CyrCR1
Purpose: Expresses mCherry in mammalian cells. ~200 nt of Cyrano inserted in 3'UTR with miR-7 site replaced by miR-17 site.
Depositing lab: David Bartel. Depositing organization: Whitehead Institute for Biomedical Research. Publication: A Network of Noncoding Regulatory RNAs Acts in the Mammalian Brain. Kleaveland B, Shi CY, Stefano J, Bartel DP. Cell. 2018 Jul 12;174(2):350-362.e17. doi: 10.1016/j.cell.2018.05.022. Epub 2018 Jun 7. PubMed 29887379.
Backbone
  Vector backbone: pcDNA3.1
  Backbone size w/o insert (bp): 5300
  Vector type: Mammalian Expression
  Selectable markers: Neomycin (select with G418)
Growth in bacteria
  Bacterial resistance: Ampicillin, 100 μg/mL
  Growth temperature: 37°C
  Growth strain: DH5alpha
  Copy number: High Copy
Gene/Insert
  Gene/Insert name: Cyrano conserved region (CR1) with intact miR-7 site
  Species: H. sapiens (human)
  Insert size (bp): 200
  Entrez Gene: OIP5-AS1 (a.k.a. cyrano, linc-OIP5)
  Promoter: CMV
  Cloning method: Restriction Enzyme; 5′ cloning site NotI (not destroyed); 3′ cloning site XbaI (not destroyed)
  Sequencing primers: 5′ T7; 3′ BGH REV
Terms and licenses: Academic/Nonprofit Terms; Industry Terms: Not Available to Industry
How to cite: pcDNA3.1-mCherry-CyrCR1 was a gift from David Bartel (Addgene plasmid # 128768 ; http://n2t.net/addgene:128768 ; RRID:Addgene_128768)
