[The description below was written by a language model from this plasmid's Addgene catalogue record and pLannotate feature annotations shown in this document.]
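Description:
pcDNA3.1-mCherry-CyrCR1 is a mammalian expression plasmid built on the pcDNA3.1 backbone that produces an mCherry reporter mRNA carrying a fragment of the human long noncoding RNA Cyrano (OIP5-AS1) in its 3′ UTR. It is maintained in E. coli at high copy through a ColE1/pUC-type origin with ampicillin resistance (AmpR), and also carries an f1 origin. For selection in mammalian cells, an SV40 early promoter drives a neomycin phosphotransferase gene terminated by an SV40 polyadenylation signal, conferring G418 resistance.

The expression cassette uses the CMV immediate early enhancer and promoter, followed by a T7 promoter, to transcribe the mCherry coding sequence. The roughly 200 nt Cyrano conserved region (CR1) was cloned between NotI and XbaI sites downstream of mCherry; it is not annotated by name in the feature tables but falls in the interval after the reporter. Further downstream, both sequence records show five boxB hairpins (λN peptide binding sites) interspersed with short β-globin 3′ fragments, an arrangement commonly used for tethering λN-fused proteins to a transcript, although the record does not comment on its role here. The transcript ends at the bGH polyadenylation signal.

The record is internally inconsistent on one key point: the purpose statement says the miR-7 site in the Cyrano fragment has been replaced by a miR-17 site, whereas the insert name describes CR1 with an intact miR-7 site. The feature tables cannot resolve this. Either way, the construct serves as a fluorescent reporter for studying how the Cyrano microRNA-binding region behaves outside its native lncRNA context. The depositor and sequencing-derived records differ by only a few nucleotides and share the same feature layout.
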