Features (pLannotate 1.2.2; 30 found; start..end, strand, type, name):
     28..80      -  misc_feature   bom (fragment): basis of mobility region from pBR322
    235..614     +  enhancer       CMV enhancer: human cytomegalovirus immediate early enhancer
    615..818     +  promoter       CMV promoter: human cytomegalovirus (CMV) immediate early promoter
    814..847     +  LTR            5' LTR (truncated) (fragment): truncated 5' long terminal repeat (LTR) from HIV-1
    863..881     +  promoter       T7 promoter: promoter for bacteriophage T7 RNA polymerase
    964..1671    +  CDS            mCherry: mCherry is a basic (constitutively fluorescent) red fluorescent protein published in 2004, derived from Discosoma sp.. It is reported to be a very rapidly-maturing monomer with low acid sensitivity.
   1707..1725    -  promoter       LEU2 promoter (fragment): S. cerevisiae LEU2
   1897..1966    +  polyA_signal   β-globin poly(A) (fragment): human β-globin polyadenylation signal
   1973..1991    +  protein_bind   boxB: λ N peptide binding site consisting of an RNA hairpin within the N-utliization (nut) site of the λ bacteriophage transcript (Tan and Frankel, 1995) λN peptide
   1997..2019    +  polyA_signal   β-globin poly(A) (fragment): human β-globin polyadenylation signal
   2017..2035    +  protein_bind   boxB: λ N peptide binding site consisting of an RNA hairpin within the N-utliization (nut) site of the λ bacteriophage transcript (Tan and Frankel, 1995) λN peptide
   2041..2059    +  protein_bind   boxB: λ N peptide binding site consisting of an RNA hairpin within the N-utliization (nut) site of the λ bacteriophage transcript (Tan and Frankel, 1995) λN peptide
   2080..2102    +  polyA_signal   β-globin poly(A) (fragment): human β-globin polyadenylation signal
   2100..2118    +  protein_bind   boxB: λ N peptide binding site consisting of an RNA hairpin within the N-utliization (nut) site of the λ bacteriophage transcript (Tan and Frankel, 1995) λN peptide
   2124..2142    +  protein_bind   boxB: λ N peptide binding site consisting of an RNA hairpin within the N-utliization (nut) site of the λ bacteriophage transcript (Tan and Frankel, 1995) λN peptide
   2163..2196    +  polyA_signal   β-globin poly(A) (fragment): human β-globin polyadenylation signal
   2251..2475    +  polyA_signal   bGH poly(A) signal: bovine growth hormone polyadenylation signal
   2479..2500    +  promoter       SV40 promoter (fragment): SV40 enhancer and early promoter
   2521..2949    +  rep_origin     f1 ori (sequence partly withheld): f1 bacteriophage origin of replication; arrow indicates direction of (+) strand synthesis
   2963..3292    +  promoter       SV40 promoter: SV40 enhancer and early promoter
   3359..4150    +  CDS            neo: KKA2_KLEPN - Also known as kan, nptII. Experimental evidence at protein level: Swiss-Prot protein existence level 1. Resistance to kanamycin, neomycin, paromomycin, ribostamycin, butirosin and gentamicin B. From Klebsiella pneumoniae.
   4174..4332    +  CDS            ble (fragment): BLE_KLEPN - Experimental evidence at protein level: Swiss-Prot protein existence level 1. Binding protein with a strong affinity to the bleomycin family of antibiotics. Binds to CL990; an antimitotic-antibiotic compound. From Klebsiella pneumoniae.
   4327..4448    +  polyA_signal   SV40 poly(A) signal: SV40 polyadenylation signal
   4521..4537    -  protein_bind   lac operator: The lac repressor binds to the lac operator to inhibit transcription in E. coli. This inhibition can be relieved by adding lactose or isopropyl-β-D-thiogalactopyranoside (IPTG). lac repressor encoded by lacI
   4545..4575    -  promoter       lac promoter: promoter for the E. coli lac operon
   4590..4611    -  protein_bind   CAP binding site: CAP binding activates transcription in the presence of cAMP. E. coli catabolite activator protein
   4624..4716    -  CDS            lacI (fragment): lac repressor; lacI; The lac repressor binds to the lac operator to inhibit transcription in E. coli. This inhibition can be relieved by adding lactose or isopropyl-β-D-thiogalactopyranoside (IPTG).
   4899..5484    -  rep_origin     ori: high-copy-number ColE1/pMB1/pBR322/pUC origin of replication
   5655..6515    -  CDS            AmpR: β-lactamase; bla; confers resistance to ampicillin, carbenicillin, and related antibiotics
   6516..6620    -  promoter       AmpR promoter: bla
>Addgene plasmid #128768 | pcDNA3.1-mCherry-CyrCR1 | depositor full sequence | sequence record 246853 | pcDNA3.1-mCherry-CyrCR1 sequence 6651 bps
GACGGATCGGGAGATCTCCCGATCCCCTATGGTGCACTCTCAGTACAATCTGCTCTGATGCCGCATAGTT
AAGCCAGTATCTGCTCCCTGCTTGTGTGTTGGAGGTCGCTGAGTAGTGCGCGAGCAAAATTTAAGCTACA
ACAAGGCAAGGCTTGACCGACAATTGCATGAAGAATCTGCTTAGGGTTAGGCGTTTTGCGCTGCTTCGCG
ATGTACGGGCCAGATATACGCGTTGACATTGATTATTGACTAGTTATTAATAGTAATCAATTACGGGGTC
ATTAGTTCATAGCCCATATATGGAGTTCCGCGTTACATAACTTACGGTAAATGGCCCGCCTGGCTGACCG
CCCAACGACCCCCGCCCATTGACGTCAATAATGACGTATGTTCCCATAGTAACGCCAATAGGGACTTTCC
ATTGACGTCAATGGGTGGAGTATTTACGGTAAACTGCCCACTTGGCAGTACATCAAGTGTATCATATGCC
AAGTACGCCCCCTATTGACGTCAATGACGGTAAATGGCCCGCCTGGCATTATGCCCAGTACATGACCTTA
TGGGACTTTCCTACTTGGCAGTACATCTACGTATTAGTCATCGCTATTACCATGGTGATGCGGTTTTGGC
AGTACATCAATGGGCGTGGATAGCGGTTTGACTCACGGGGATTTCCAAGTCTCCACCCCATTGACGTCAA
TGGGAGTTTGTTTTGGCACCAAAATCAACGGGACTTTCCAAAATGTCGTAACAACTCCGCCCCATTGACG
CAAATGGGCGGTAGGCGTGTACGGTGGGAGGTCTATATAAGCAGAGCTCTCTGGCTAACTAGAGAACCCA
CTGCTTACTGGCTTATCGAAATTAATACGACTCACTATAGGGAGACCCAAGCTGGCTAGCGTTTAAACTT
AAGCTTGGTACCGAGCTCGGATCCACTAGTCCAGTGTGGTGGAATTCGCCACCATGGTGAGCAAGGGCGA
GGAGGATAACATGGCCATCATCAAGGAGTTCATGCGCTTCAAGGTGCACATGGAGGGCTCCGTGAACGGC
CACGAGTTCGAGATCGAGGGCGAGGGCGAGGGCCGCCCCTACGAGGGCACCCAGACCGCCAAGCTGAAGG
TGACCAAGGGTGGCCCCCTGCCCTTCGCCTGGGACATCCTGTCCCCTCAGTTCATGTACGGCTCCAAGGC
CTACGTGAAGCACCCCGCCGACATCCCCGACTACTTGAAGCTGTCCTTCCCCGAGGGCTTCAAGTGGGAG
CGCGTGATGAACTTCGAGGACGGCGGCGTGGTGACCGTGACCCAGGACTCCTCCCTGCAGGACGGCGAGT
TCATCTACAAGGTGAAGCTGCGCGGCACCAACTTCCCCTCCGACGGCCCCGTAATGCAGAAGAAGACCAT
GGGCTGGGAGGCCTCCTCCGAGCGGATGTACCCCGAGGACGGCGCCCTGAAGGGCGAGATCAAGCAGAGG
CTGAAGCTGAAGGACGGCGGCCACTACGACGCTGAGGTCAAGACCACCTACAAGGCCAAGAAGCCCGTGC
AGCTGCCCGGCGCCTACAACGTCAACATCAAGTTGGACATCACCTCCCACAACGAGGACTACACCATCGT
GGAACAGTACGAACGCGCCGAGGGCCGCCACTCCACCGGCGGCATGGACGAGCTGTACAAGTGAGCGGCC
GCGTTAAAACCGGGATATGTGCAATAGAAATATATATATATATATGTATATTTTAATACTTGTGGACAAA
TGTTACAAGTTGTTTAAGAACAACAAAATCACCAATGTCTTCCATTTTGAGATGTGTATAGTTTTGTAAG
CATTAGTGCTTGGTAGCATATTGTAGTGCCATGTTAGGGGTTAGTGCATGAGTCTAGTGTCTAGAGGGCC
GGGTAAGCTCGCTTTCTTGCTGTCCAATTTCTATTAAAGGTTCCTTTGTTCCCTAAGTCCAACTACTAAA
CTGGGGATTCCTGGGCCCTGAAGAAGGGCCCCTCGACTAAGTCCAACTACTAAACTGGGCCCTGAAGAAG
GGCCCATATAGGGCCCTGAAGAAGGGCCCTATCGAGGATATTATCTCGACTAAGTCCAACTACTAAACTG
GGCCCTGAAGAAGGGCCCATATAGGGCCCTGAAGAAGGGCCCTATCGAGGATATTATCTCGAGGATATTA
TGAAGGGCCTTGAGCATCTGGATTCTATTCTATAGTGTCACCTGCTAGAGGGCCCGTTTAAACCCGCTGA
TCAGCCTCGACTGTGCCTTCTAGTTGCCAGCCATCTGTTGTTTGCCCCTCCCCCGTGCCTTCCTTGACCC
TGGAAGGTGCCACTCCCACTGTCCTTTCCTAATAAAATGAGGAAATTGCATCGCATTGTCTGAGTAGGTG
TCATTCTATTCTGGGGGGTGGGGTGGGGCAGGACAGCAAGGGGGAGGATTGGGAAGACAATAGCAGGCAT
GCTGGGGATGCGGTGGGCTCTATGGCTTCTGAGGCGGAAAGAACCAGCTGGGGCTCTAGGGGGTATCCCC
[124 nt withheld, positions 2521-2644]
C
[91 nt withheld, positions 2646-2736]
A
[49 nt withheld, positions 2738-2786]
CCTTTGACGTTGGAGTCCACGTTCTTT
[37 nt withheld, positions 2814-2850]
ACCCTATCTCGGTCTATTCTTTTGATTTATAAGGGATTTTGCCGATTTCGGCCTATTGGTTAAAAAATGA
GCTGATTTAACAAAAATTTAACGCGAATTAATTCTGTGGAATGTGTGTCAGTTAGGGTGTGGAAAGTCCC
CAGGCTCCCCAGCAGGCAGAAGTATGCAAAGCATGCATCTCAATTAGTCAGCAACCAGGTGTGGAAAGTC
CCCAGGCTCCCCAGCAGGCAGAAGTATGCAAAGCATGCATCTCAATTAGTCAGCAACCATAGTCCCGCCC
CTAACTCCGCCCATCCCGCCCCTAACTCCGCCCAGTTCCGCCCATTCTCCGCCCCATGGCTGACTAATTT
TTTTTATTTATGCAGAGGCCGAGGCCGCCTCTGCCTCTGAGCTATTCCAGAAGTAGTGAGGAGGCTTTTT
TGGAGGCCTAGGCTTTTGCAAAAAGCTCCCGGGAGCTTGTATATCCATTTTCGGATCTGATCAAGAGACA
GGATGAGGATCGTTTCGCATGATTGAACAAGATGGATTGCACGCAGGTTCTCCGGCCGCTTGGGTGGAGA
GGCTATTCGGCTATGACTGGGCACAACAGACAATCGGCTGCTCTGATGCCGCCGTGTTCCGGCTGTCAGC
GCAGGGGCGCCCGGTTCTTTTTGTCAAGACCGACCTGTCCGGTGCCCTGAATGAACTGCAGGACGAGGCA
GCGCGGCTATCGTGGCTGGCCACGACGGGCGTTCCTTGCGCAGCTGTGCTCGACGTTGTCACTGAAGCGG
GAAGGGACTGGCTGCTATTGGGCGAAGTGCCGGGGCAGGATCTCCTGTCATCTCACCTTGCTCCTGCCGA
GAAAGTATCCATCATGGCTGATGCAATGCGGCGGCTGCATACGCTTGATCCGGCTACCTGCCCATTCGAC
CACCAAGCGAAACATCGCATCGAGCGAGCACGTACTCGGATGGAAGCCGGTCTTGTCGATCAGGATGATC
TGGACGAAGAGCATCAGGGGCTCGCGCCAGCCGAACTGTTCGCCAGGCTCAAGGCGCGCATGCCCGACGG
CGAGGATCTCGTCGTGACCCATGGCGATGCCTGCTTGCCGAATATCATGGTGGAAAATGGCCGCTTTTCT
GGATTCATCGACTGTGGCCGGCTGGGTGTGGCGGACCGCTATCAGGACATAGCGTTGGCTACCCGTGATA
TTGCTGAAGAGCTTGGCGGCGAATGGGCTGACCGCTTCCTCGTGCTTTACGGTATCGCCGCTCCCGATTC
GCAGCGCATCGCCTTCTATCGCCTTCTTGACGAGTTCTTCTGAGCGGGACTCTGGGGTTCGAAATGACCG
ACCAAGCGACGCCCAACCTGCCATCACGAGATTTCGATTCCACCGCCGCCTTCTATGAAAGGTTGGGCTT
CGGAATCGTTTTCCGGGACGCCGGCTGGATGATCCTCCAGCGCGGGGATCTCATGCTGGAGTTCTTCGCC
CACCCCAACTTGTTTATTGCAGCTTATAATGGTTACAAATAAAGCAATAGCATCACAAATTTCACAAATA
AAGCATTTTTTTCACTGCATTCTAGTTGTGGTTTGTCCAAACTCATCAATGTATCTTATCATGTCTGTAT
ACCGTCGACCTCTAGCTAGAGCTTGGCGTAATCATGGTCATAGCTGTTTCCTGTGTGAAATTGTTATCCG
CTCACAATTCCACACAACATACGAGCCGGAAGCATAAAGTGTAAAGCCTGGGGTGCCTAATGAGTGAGCT
AACTCACATTAATTGCGTTGCGCTCACTGCCCGCTTTCCAGTCGGGAAACCTGTCGTGCCAGCTGCATTA
ATGAATCGGCCAACGCGCGGGGAGAGGCGGTTTGCGTATTGGGCGCTCTTCCGCTTCCTCGCTCACTGAC
TCGCTGCGCTCGGTCGTTCGGCTGCGGCGAGCGGTATCAGCTCACTCAAAGGCGGTAATACGGTTATCCA
CAGAATCAGGGGATAACGCAGGAAAGAACATGTGAGCAAAAGGCCAGCAAAAGGCCAGGAACCGTAAAAA
GGCCGCGTTGCTGGCGTTTTTCCATAGGCTCCGCCCCCCTGACGAGCATCACAAAAATCGACGCTCAAGT
CAGAGGTGGCGAAACCCGACAGGACTATAAAGATACCAGGCGTTTCCCCCTGGAAGCTCCCTCGTGCGCT
CTCCTGTTCCGACCCTGCCGCTTACCGGATACCTGTCCGCCTTTCTCCCTTCGGGAAGCGTGGCGCTTTC
TCATAGCTCACGCTGTAGGTATCTCAGTTCGGTGTAGGTCGTTCGCTCCAAGCTGGGCTGTGTGCACGAA
CCCCCCGTTCAGCCCGACCGCTGCGCCTTATCCGGTAACTATCGTCTTGAGTCCAACCCGGTAAGACACG
ACTTATCGCCACTGGCAGCAGCCACTGGTAACAGGATTAGCAGAGCGAGGTATGTAGGCGGTGCTACAGA
GTTCTTGAAGTGGTGGCCTAACTACGGCTACACTAGAAGAACAGTATTTGGTATCTGCGCTCTGCTGAAG
CCAGTTACCTTCGGAAAAAGAGTTGGTAGCTCTTGATCCGGCAAACAAACCACCGCTGGTAGCGGTTTTT
TTGTTTGCAAGCAGCAGATTACGCGCAGAAAAAAAGGATCTCAAGAAGATCCTTTGATCTTTTCTACGGG
GTCTGACGCTCAGTGGAACGAAAACTCACGTTAAGGGATTTTGGTCATGAGATTATCAAAAAGGATCTTC
ACCTAGATCCTTTTAAATTAAAAATGAAGTTTTAAATCAATCTAAAGTATATATGAGTAAACTTGGTCTG
ACAGTTACCAATGCTTAATCAGTGAGGCACCTATCTCAGCGATCTGTCTATTTCGTTCATCCATAGTTGC
CTGACTCCCCGTCGTGTAGATAACTACGATACGGGAGGGCTTACCATCTGGCCCCAGTGCTGCAATGATA
CCGCGAGACCCACGCTCACCGGCTCCAGATTTATCAGCAATAAACCAGCCAGCCGGAAGGGCCGAGCGCA
GAAGTGGTCCTGCAACTTTATCCGCCTCCATCCAGTCTATTAATTGTTGCCGGGAAGCTAGAGTAAGTAG
TTCGCCAGTTAATAGTTTGCGCAACGTTGTTGCCATTGCTACAGGCATCGTGGTGTCACGCTCGTCGTTT
GGTATGGCTTCATTCAGCTCCGGTTCCCAACGATCAAGGCGAGTTACATGATCCCCCATGTTGTGCAAAA
AAGCGGTTAGCTCCTTCGGTCCTCCGATCGTTGTCAGAAGTAAGTTGGCCGCAGTGTTATCACTCATGGT
TATGGCAGCACTGCATAATTCTCTTACTGTCATGCCATCCGTAAGATGCTTTTCTGTGACTGGTGAGTAC
TCAACCAAGTCATTCTGAGAATAGTGTATGCGGCGACCGAGTTGCTCTTGCCCGGCGTCAATACGGGATA
ATACCGCGCCACATAGCAGAACTTTAAAAGTGCTCATCATTGGAAAACGTTCTTCGGGGCGAAAACTCTC
AAGGATCTTACCGCTGTTGAGATCCAGTTCGATGTAACCCACTCGTGCACCCAACTGATCTTCAGCATCT
TTTACTTTCACCAGCGTTTCTGGGTGAGCAAAAACAGGAAGGCAAAATGCCGCAAAAAAGGGAATAAGGG
CGACACGGAAATGTTGAATACTCATACTCTTCCTTTTTCAATATTATTGAAGCATTTATCAGGGTTATTG
TCTCATGAGCGGATACATATTTGAATGTATTTAGAAAAATAAACAAATAGGGGTTCCGCGCACATTTCCC
CGAAAAGTGCCACCTGACGTC
