Features (pLannotate 1.2.2; 30 found; start..end, strand, type, name):
      1..380     +  enhancer       CMV enhancer: human cytomegalovirus immediate early enhancer
    381..584     +  promoter       CMV promoter: human cytomegalovirus (CMV) immediate early promoter
    580..613     +  LTR            5' LTR (truncated) (fragment): truncated 5' long terminal repeat (LTR) from HIV-1
    629..647     +  promoter       T7 promoter: promoter for bacteriophage T7 RNA polymerase
    730..1437    +  CDS            mCherry: mCherry is a basic (constitutively fluorescent) red fluorescent protein published in 2004, derived from Discosoma sp.. It is reported to be a very rapidly-maturing monomer with low acid sensitivity.
   1473..1491    -  promoter       LEU2 promoter (fragment): S. cerevisiae LEU2
   1663..1732    +  polyA_signal   β-globin poly(A) (fragment): human β-globin polyadenylation signal
   1739..1757    +  protein_bind   boxB: λ N peptide binding site consisting of an RNA hairpin within the N-utliization (nut) site of the λ bacteriophage transcript (Tan and Frankel, 1995) λN peptide
   1763..1785    +  polyA_signal   β-globin poly(A) (fragment): human β-globin polyadenylation signal
   1783..1801    +  protein_bind   boxB: λ N peptide binding site consisting of an RNA hairpin within the N-utliization (nut) site of the λ bacteriophage transcript (Tan and Frankel, 1995) λN peptide
   1807..1825    +  protein_bind   boxB: λ N peptide binding site consisting of an RNA hairpin within the N-utliization (nut) site of the λ bacteriophage transcript (Tan and Frankel, 1995) λN peptide
   1846..1868    +  polyA_signal   β-globin poly(A) (fragment): human β-globin polyadenylation signal
   1866..1884    +  protein_bind   boxB: λ N peptide binding site consisting of an RNA hairpin within the N-utliization (nut) site of the λ bacteriophage transcript (Tan and Frankel, 1995) λN peptide
   1890..1908    +  protein_bind   boxB: λ N peptide binding site consisting of an RNA hairpin within the N-utliization (nut) site of the λ bacteriophage transcript (Tan and Frankel, 1995) λN peptide
   1929..1962    +  polyA_signal   β-globin poly(A) (fragment): human β-globin polyadenylation signal
   2017..2241    +  polyA_signal   bGH poly(A) signal: bovine growth hormone polyadenylation signal
   2245..2266    +  promoter       SV40 promoter (fragment): SV40 enhancer and early promoter
   2287..2715    +  rep_origin     f1 ori (sequence partly withheld): f1 bacteriophage origin of replication; arrow indicates direction of (+) strand synthesis
   2729..3058    +  promoter       SV40 promoter: SV40 enhancer and early promoter
   3125..3916    +  CDS            neo: KKA2_KLEPN - Also known as kan, nptII. Experimental evidence at protein level: Swiss-Prot protein existence level 1. Resistance to kanamycin, neomycin, paromomycin, ribostamycin, butirosin and gentamicin B. From Klebsiella pneumoniae.
   3940..4098    +  CDS            ble (fragment): BLE_KLEPN - Experimental evidence at protein level: Swiss-Prot protein existence level 1. Binding protein with a strong affinity to the bleomycin family of antibiotics. Binds to CL990; an antimitotic-antibiotic compound. From Klebsiella pneumoniae.
   4093..4214    +  polyA_signal   SV40 poly(A) signal: SV40 polyadenylation signal
   4287..4303    -  protein_bind   lac operator: The lac repressor binds to the lac operator to inhibit transcription in E. coli. This inhibition can be relieved by adding lactose or isopropyl-β-D-thiogalactopyranoside (IPTG). lac repressor encoded by lacI
   4311..4341    -  promoter       lac promoter: promoter for the E. coli lac operon
   4356..4377    -  protein_bind   CAP binding site: CAP binding activates transcription in the presence of cAMP. E. coli catabolite activator protein
   4390..4482    -  CDS            lacI (fragment): lac repressor; lacI; The lac repressor binds to the lac operator to inhibit transcription in E. coli. This inhibition can be relieved by adding lactose or isopropyl-β-D-thiogalactopyranoside (IPTG).
   4665..5253    -  rep_origin     ori: high-copy-number ColE1/pMB1/pBR322/pUC origin of replication
   5424..6284    -  CDS            AmpR: β-lactamase; bla; confers resistance to ampicillin, carbenicillin, and related antibiotics
   6285..6389    -  promoter       AmpR promoter: bla
   6448..6500    -  misc_feature   bom (fragment): basis of mobility region from pBR322
>Addgene plasmid #128768 | pcDNA3.1-mCherry-CyrCR1 | addgene full sequence | sequence record 254123 | Addgene NGS Result
GACATTGATTATTGACTAGTTATTAATAGTAATCAATTACGGGGTCATTAGTTCATAGCCCATATATGGA
GTTCCGCGTTACATAACTTACGGTAAATGGCCCGCCTGGCTGACCGCCCAACGACCCCCGCCCATTGACG
TCAATAATGACGTATGTTCCCATAGTAACGCCAATAGGGACTTTCCATTGACGTCAATGGGTGGAGTATT
TACGGTAAACTGCCCACTTGGCAGTACATCAAGTGTATCATATGCCAAGTACGCCCCCTATTGACGTCAA
TGACGGTAAATGGCCCGCCTGGCATTATGCCCAGTACATGACCTTATGGGACTTTCCTACTTGGCAGTAC
ATCTACGTATTAGTCATCGCTATTACCATGGTGATGCGGTTTTGGCAGTACATCAATGGGCGTGGATAGC
GGTTTGACTCACGGGGATTTCCAAGTCTCCACCCCATTGACGTCAATGGGAGTTTGTTTTGGCACCAAAA
TCAACGGGACTTTCCAAAATGTCGTAACAACTCCGCCCCATTGACGCAAATGGGCGGTAGGCGTGTACGG
TGGGAGGTCTATATAAGCAGAGCTCTCTGGCTAACTAGAGAACCCACTGCTTACTGGCTTATCGAAATTA
ATACGACTCACTATAGGGAGACCCAAGCTGGCTAGCGTTTAAACTTAAGCTTGGTACCGAGCTCGGATCC
ACTAGTCCAGTGTGGTGGAATTCGCCACCATGGTGAGCAAGGGCGAGGAGGATAACATGGCCATCATCAA
GGAGTTCATGCGCTTCAAGGTGCACATGGAGGGCTCCGTGAACGGCCACGAGTTCGAGATCGAGGGCGAG
GGCGAGGGCCGCCCCTACGAGGGCACCCAGACCGCCAAGCTGAAGGTGACCAAGGGTGGCCCCCTGCCCT
TCGCCTGGGACATCCTGTCCCCTCAGTTCATGTACGGCTCCAAGGCCTACGTGAAGCACCCCGCCGACAT
CCCCGACTACTTGAAGCTGTCCTTCCCCGAGGGCTTCAAGTGGGAGCGCGTGATGAACTTCGAGGACGGC
GGCGTGGTGACCGTGACCCAGGACTCCTCCCTGCAGGACGGCGAGTTCATCTACAAGGTGAAGCTGCGCG
GCACCAACTTCCCCTCCGACGGCCCCGTAATGCAGAAGAAGACCATGGGCTGGGAGGCCTCCTCCGAGCG
GATGTACCCCGAGGACGGCGCCCTGAAGGGCGAGATCAAGCAGAGGCTGAAGCTGAAGGACGGCGGCCAC
TACGACGCTGAGGTCAAGACCACCTACAAGGCCAAGAAGCCCGTGCAGCTGCCCGGCGCCTACAACGTCA
ACATCAAGTTGGACATCACCTCCCACAACGAGGACTACACCATCGTGGAACAGTACGAACGCGCCGAGGG
CCGCCACTCCACCGGCGGCATGGACGAGCTGTACAAGTGAGCGGCCGCGTTAAAACCGGGATATGTGCAA
TAGAAATATATATATATATATGTATATTTTAATACTTGTGGACAAATGTTACAAGTTGTTTAAGAACAAC
AAAATCACCAATGTCTTCCATTTTGAGATGTGTATAGTTTTGTAAGCATTAGTGCTTGGTAGCATATTGT
AGTGCCATGTTAGGGGTTAGTGCATGAGTCTAGTGTCTAGAGGGCCGGGTAAGCTCGCTTTCTTGCTGTC
CAATTTCTATTAAAGGTTCCTTTGTTCCCTAAGTCCAACTACTAAACTGGGGATTCCTGGGCCCTGAAGA
AGGGCCCCTCGACTAAGTCCAACTACTAAACTGGGCCCTGAAGAAGGGCCCATATAGGGCCCTGAAGAAG
GGCCCTATCGAGGATATTATCTCGACTAAGTCCAACTACTAAACTGGGCCCTGAAGAAGGGCCCATATAG
GGCCCTGAAGAAGGGCCCTATCGAGGATATTATCTCGAGGATATTATGAAGGGCCTTGAGCATCTGGATT
CTATTCTATAGTGTCACCTGCTAGAGGGCCCGTTTAAACCCGCTGATCAGCCTCGACTGTGCCTTCTAGT
TGCCAGCCATCTGTTGTTTGCCCCTCCCCCGTGCCTTCCTTGACCCTGGAAGGTGCCACTCCCACTGTCC
TTTCCTAATAAAATGAGGAAATTGCATCGCATTGTCTGAGTAGGTGTCATTCTATTCTGGGGGGTGGGGT
GGGGCAGGACAGCAAGGGGGAGGATTGGGAAGACAATAGCAGGCATGCTGGGGATGCGGTGGGCTCTATG
GCTTCTGAGGCGGAAAGAACCAGCTGGGGCTCTAGGGGGTATCCCC
[124 nt withheld, positions 2287-2410]
C
[91 nt withheld, positions 2412-2502]
A
[49 nt withheld, positions 2504-2552]
CCTTTGACGTTGGAGTCCACGTTCTTT
[37 nt withheld, positions 2580-2616]
ACCCTATCTCGGTCTATTCTTTTGATTTATAAGGGATTTTGCCGATTTCGGCCTATTGGTTAAAAAATGA
GCTGATTTAACAAAAATTTAACGCGAATTAATTCTGTGGAATGTGTGTCAGTTAGGGTGTGGAAAGTCCC
CAGGCTCCCCAGCAGGCAGAAGTATGCAAAGCATGCATCTCAATTAGTCAGCAACCAGGTGTGGAAAGTC
CCCAGGCTCCCCAGCAGGCAGAAGTATGCAAAGCATGCATCTCAATTAGTCAGCAACCATAGTCCCGCCC
CTAACTCCGCCCATCCCGCCCCTAACTCCGCCCAGTTCCGCCCATTCTCCGCCCCATGGCTGACTAATTT
TTTTTATTTATGCAGAGGCCGAGGCCGCCTCTGCCTCTGAGCTATTCCAGAAGTAGTGAGGAGGCTTTTT
TGGAGGCCTAGGCTTTTGCAAAAAGCTCCCGGGAGCTTGTATATCCATTTTCGGATCTGATCAAGAGACA
GGATGAGGATCGTTTCGCATGATTGAACAAGATGGATTGCACGCAGGTTCTCCGGCCGCTTGGGTGGAGA
GGCTATTCGGCTATGACTGGGCACAACAGACAATCGGCTGCTCTGATGCCGCCGTGTTCCGGCTGTCAGC
GCAGGGGCGCCCGGTTCTTTTTGTCAAGACCGACCTGTCCGGTGCCCTGAATGAACTGCAGGACGAGGCA
GCGCGGCTATCGTGGCTGGCCACGACGGGCGTTCCTTGCGCAGCTGTGCTCGACGTTGTCACTGAAGCGG
GAAGGGACTGGCTGCTATTGGGCGAAGTGCCGGGGCAGGATCTCCTGTCATCTCACCTTGCTCCTGCCGA
GAAAGTATCCATCATGGCTGATGCAATGCGGCGGCTGCATACGCTTGATCCGGCTACCTGCCCATTCGAC
CACCAAGCGAAACATCGCATCGAGCGAGCACGTACTCGGATGGAAGCCGGTCTTGTCGATCAGGATGATC
TGGACGAAGAGCATCAGGGGCTCGCGCCAGCCGAACTGTTCGCCAGGCTCAAGGCGCGCATGCCCGACGG
CGAGGATCTCGTCGTGACCCATGGCGATGCCTGCTTGCCGAATATCATGGTGGAAAATGGCCGCTTTTCT
GGATTCATCGACTGTGGCCGGCTGGGTGTGGCGGACCGCTATCAGGACATAGCGTTGGCTACCCGTGATA
TTGCTGAAGAGCTTGGCGGCGAATGGGCTGACCGCTTCCTCGTGCTTTACGGTATCGCCGCTCCCGATTC
GCAGCGCATCGCCTTCTATCGCCTTCTTGACGAGTTCTTCTGAGCGGGACTCTGGGGTTCGAAATGACCG
ACCAAGCGACGCCCAACCTGCCATCACGAGATTTCGATTCCACCGCCGCCTTCTATGAAAGGTTGGGCTT
CGGAATCGTTTTCCGGGACGCCGGCTGGATGATCCTCCAGCGCGGGGATCTCATGCTGGAGTTCTTCGCC
CACCCCAACTTGTTTATTGCAGCTTATAATGGTTACAAATAAAGCAATAGCATCACAAATTTCACAAATA
AAGCATTTTTTTCACTGCATTCTAGTTGTGGTTTGTCCAAACTCATCAATGTATCTTATCATGTCTGTAT
ACCGTCGACCTCTAGCTAGAGCTTGGCGTAATCATGGTCATAGCTGTTTCCTGTGTGAAATTGTTATCCG
CTCACAATTCCACACAACATACGAGCCGGAAGCATAAAGTGTAAAGCCTGGGGTGCCTAATGAGTGAGCT
AACTCACATTAATTGCGTTGCGCTCACTGCCCGCTTTCCAGTCGGGAAACCTGTCGTGCCAGCTGCATTA
ATGAATCGGCCAACGCGCGGGGAGAGGCGGTTTGCGTATTGGGCGCTCTTCCGCTTCCTCGCTCACTGAC
TCGCTGCGCTCGGTCGTTCGGCTGCGGCGAGCGGTATCAGCTCACTCAAAGGCGGTAATACGGTTATCCA
CAGAATCAGGGGATAACGCAGGAAAGAACATGTGAGCAAAAGGCCAGCAAAAGGCCAGGAACCGTAAAAA
GGCCGCGTTGCTGGCGTTTTTCCATAGGCTCCGCCCCCCTGACGAGCATCACAAAAATCGACGCTCAAGT
CAGAGGTGGCGAAACCCGACAGGACTATAAAGATACCAGGCGTTTCCCCCTGGAAGCTCCCTCGTGCGCT
CTCCTGTTCCGACCCTGCCGCTTACCGGATACCTGTCCGCCTTTCTCCCTTCGGGAAGCGTGGCGCTTTC
TCATAGCTCACGCTGTAGGTATCTCAGTTCGGTGTAGGTCGTTCGCTCCAAGCTGGGCTGTGTGCACGAA
CCCCCCGTTCAGCCCGACCGCTGCGCCTTATCCGGTAACTATCGTCTTGAGTCCAACCCGGTAAGACACG
ACTTATCGCCACTGGCAGCAGCCACTGGTAACAGGATTAGCAGAGCGAGGTATGTAGGCGGTGCTACAGA
GTTCTTGAAGTGGTGGCCTAACTACGGCTACACTAGAAGAACAGTATTTGGTATCTGCGCTCTGCTGAAG
CCAGTTACCTTCGGAAAAAGAGTTGGTAGCTCTTGATCCGGCAAACAAACCACCGCTGGTAGCGGTGGTT
TTTTTGTTTGCAAGCAGCAGATTACGCGCAGAAAAAAAGGATCTCAAGAAGATCCTTTGATCTTTTCTAC
GGGGTCTGACGCTCAGTGGAACGAAAACTCACGTTAAGGGATTTTGGTCATGAGATTATCAAAAAGGATC
TTCACCTAGATCCTTTTAAATTAAAAATGAAGTTTTAAATCAATCTAAAGTATATATGAGTAAACTTGGT
CTGACAGTTACCAATGCTTAATCAGTGAGGCACCTATCTCAGCGATCTGTCTATTTCGTTCATCCATAGT
TGCCTGACTCCCCGTCGTGTAGATAACTACGATACGGGAGGGCTTACCATCTGGCCCCAGTGCTGCAATG
ATACCGCGAGACCCACGCTCACCGGCTCCAGATTTATCAGCAATAAACCAGCCAGCCGGAAGGGCCGAGC
GCAGAAGTGGTCCTGCAACTTTATCCGCCTCCATCCAGTCTATTAATTGTTGCCGGGAAGCTAGAGTAAG
TAGTTCGCCAGTTAATAGTTTGCGCAACGTTGTTGCCATTGCTACAGGCATCGTGGTGTCACGCTCGTCG
TTTGGTATGGCTTCATTCAGCTCCGGTTCCCAACGATCAAGGCGAGTTACATGATCCCCCATGTTGTGCA
AAAAAGCGGTTAGCTCCTTCGGTCCTCCGATCGTTGTCAGAAGTAAGTTGGCCGCAGTGTTATCACTCAT
GGTTATGGCAGCACTGCATAATTCTCTTACTGTCATGCCATCCGTAAGATGCTTTTCTGTGACTGGTGAG
TACTCAACCAAGTCATTCTGAGAATAGTGTATGCGGCGACCGAGTTGCTCTTGCCCGGCGTCAATACGGG
ATAATACCGCGCCACATAGCAGAACTTTAAAAGTGCTCATCATTGGAAAACGTTCTTCGGGGCGAAAACT
CTCAAGGATCTTACCGCTGTTGAGATCCAGTTCGATGTAACCCACTCGTGCACCCAACTGATCTTCAGCA
TCTTTTACTTTCACCAGCGTTTCTGGGTGAGCAAAAACAGGAAGGCAAAATGCCGCAAAAAAGGGAATAA
GGGCGACACGGAAATGTTGAATACTCATACTCTTCCTTTTTCAATATTATTGAAGCATTTATCAGGGTTA
TTGTCTCATGAGCGGATACATATTTGAATGTATTTAGAAAAATAAACAAATAGGGGTTCCGCGCACATTT
CCCCGAAAAGTGCCACCTGACGTCGACGGATCGGGAGATCTCCCGATCCCCTATGGTGCACTCTCAGTAC
AATCTGCTCTGATGCCGCATAGTTAAGCCAGTATCTGCTCCCTGCTTGTGTGTTGGAGGTCGCTGAGTAG
TGCGCGAGCAAAATTTAAGCTACAACAAGGCAAGGCTTGACCGACAATTGCATGAAGAATCTGCTTAGGG
TTAGGCGTTTTGCGCTGCTTCGCGATGTACGGGCCAGATATACGCGTT
